Addgene plasmid #168834: pEntry_MERS-CoV-ORF8b
Purpose: Gateway-compatible Entry vector
Depositing lab: Pascal Falter-Braun. Depositing organization: Helmholtz Munich. Publication: A resource of human coronavirus protein-coding sequences in a flexible, multipurpose Gateway Entry clone collection. Weller B, Lin CW, Pogoutse O, Sauer M, Marin-de la Rosa N, Strobel A, Young V, Knapp JJ, Rayhan A, Falter C, Kim DK, Roth FP, Falter-Braun P. G3 (Bethesda). 2023 Jul 5;13(7):jkad105. doi: 10.1093/g3journal/jkad105. PubMed 37267226.
Backbone
  Vector backbone: pENTR223.1*SfiI
  Backbone size w/o insert (bp): 2800
  Vector type: Gateway-compatible Entry vector
Growth in bacteria
  Bacterial resistance: Spectinomycin, 50 μg/mL
  Growth temperature: 37°C
  Growth strain: DH5alpha
  Copy number: High Copy
Gene/Insert
  Gene/Insert name: MERS-CoV-ORF8b (alt name: ORF8b)
  Species: Other
  Insert size (bp): 339
  Entrez Gene: orf8b (a.k.a. G128_gp10)
  Cloning method: Restriction Enzyme; 5′ cloning site SfiI (unknown if destroyed); 3′ cloning site SfiI (unknown if destroyed)
  Sequencing primers: 5′ M13 uni (-21); 3′ M13 rev (-29)
Resource information
  A portion of this plasmid was derived from a plasmid made by: Synthesized by Twist Bioscience
Terms and licenses: Academic/Nonprofit Terms; Industry Terms: Not Available to Industry
Depositor comments: 5'-linker: SfiI-BamHI-ATG-BamHI (GGCCGTCAaggccaggatccatgggatcc), 3'-linker: PacI-TAA-AsiSI-SfiI (cttaatTAAgacgcgatcgcggcctcatGGGCC).
How to cite: pEntry_MERS-CoV-ORF8b was a gift from Pascal Falter-Braun (Addgene plasmid # 168834 ; http://n2t.net/addgene:168834 ; RRID:Addgene_168834)
