[The description below was written by a language model from this plasmid's Addgene catalogue record and pLannotate feature annotations shown in this document.]
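Description:
pEntry_MERS-CoV-ORF8b is a Gateway-compatible Entry clone built on the pENTR223.1 backbone (SfiI-cloning variant) and carrying the ORF8b coding sequence of Middle East respiratory syndrome coronavirus. It is a small (about 3.2 kb), high-copy bacterial plasmid that replicates in E. coli from a ColE1/pUC-type origin. Selection is with spectinomycin through the aadA aminoglycoside adenylyltransferase gene. A class 1 integron Pc promoter fragment and a short gentamicin-resistance gene remnant lie upstream of aadA. Short lacI and lacZα fragments are also annotated as backbone leftovers. The rrnB T1 and T2 terminators sit upstream of the cloning region and help insulate it from read-through transcription.

The synthesized 339 bp insert was cloned between SfiI sites and lies between attL1 and attL2, so an LR Clonase reaction can move it directionally into any attR-containing Destination vector. According to the depositor, the 5′ linker provides BamHI sites bracketing an ATG. The 3′ linker provides a PacI site, a TAA stop codon and an AsiSI site, an arrangement that appears intended to allow the start and stop codons to be modified for different fusion formats. The automated annotation labels the insert as a fragment of the MERS-CoV nucleocapsid (N) gene. This fits the catalogue entry, because ORF8b is encoded in an alternative reading frame that overlaps the N gene. The Entry vector has no expression promoter for the insert; the only nearby promoter is a T7 promoter beyond attL2, oriented back toward the insert. The two feature tables describe the same 3,182 nt circular sequence with different start coordinates. The plasmid belongs to a collection of human coronavirus ORF Entry clones intended for flexible transfer into expression, interaction-screening or other downstream vectors.
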