Features (pLannotate 1.2.2; 12 found; start..end, strand, type, name):
     94..150     +  CDS            GmR (fragment): gentamycin acetyltransferase; aacC1; confers resistance to gentamycin
    157..948     +  CDS            SmR: aminoglycoside adenylyltransferase (Murphy, 1985); aadA; confers resistance to spectinomycin and streptomycin
   1041..1629    +  rep_origin     ori: high-copy-number ColE1/pMB1/pBR322/pUC origin of replication
   1812..1904    +  CDS            lacI (fragment): lac repressor; lacI; The lac repressor binds to the lac operator to inhibit transcription in E. coli. This inhibition can be relieved by adding lactose or isopropyl-β-D-thiogalactopyranoside (IPTG).
   1959..1986    -  terminator     rrnB T2 terminator: transcription terminator T2 from the E. coli rrnB gene
   2118..2161    +  terminator     rrnB T1 terminator: Escherichia coli rrnB; transcription terminator T1 from the E. coli rrnB gene
   2208..2244    -  CDS            lacZα (fragment): LacZα fragment of β-galactosidase; lacZ fragment
   2260..2356    +  protein_bind   attL1: mutant version of attL; recombination site for the Gateway® LR reaction LR Clonase™
   2379..2720    +  CDS            N (fragment): NCAP_MERS1 - Experimental evidence at protein level: Swiss-Prot protein existence level 1. Packages the positive strand viral genome RNA into a helical ribonucleocapsid (RNP) and plays a fundamental role during virion assembly through its interactions with the viral genome and membrane protein M. Plays an important role in enhancing the efficiency of subgenomic viral RNA transcription as well as viral replication. From Middle East respiratory syndrome-related coronavirus (isolate United Kingdom/H123990006/2012) (MERS-CoV) (Betacoronavirus England 1).
   2753..2851    -  protein_bind   attL2: mutant version of attL; recombination site for the Gateway® LR reaction LR Clonase™
   2869..2887    -  promoter       T7 promoter: promoter for bacteriophage T7 RNA polymerase
   3077..3100    +  promoter       Pc promoter (fragment): intI1 (promoter lies within the coding sequence); class 1 integron promoter
>Addgene plasmid #168834 | pEntry_MERS-CoV-ORF8b | addgene full sequence | sequence record 479271 | Addgene NGS Result
GTTTTCATGGCTTGTTATGACTGTTTTTTTGGGGTACAGTCTATGCCTCGGGCATCCAAGCAGCAAGCGC
GTTACGCCGTGGGTCGATGTTTGATGTTATGGAGCAGCAACGATGTTACGCAGCAGGGCAGTCGCCCTAA
AACAAAGTTAAACATTATGAGGGAAGCGGTGATCGCCGAAGTATCGACTCAACTATCAGAGGTAGTTGGC
GTCATCGAGCGCCATCTCGAACCGACGTTGCTGGCCGTACATTTGTACGGCTCCGCAGTGGATGGCGGCC
TGAAGCCACACAGTGATATTGATTTGCTGGTTACGGTGACCGTAAGGCTTGATGAAACAACGCGGCGAGC
TTTGATCAACGACCTTTTGGAAACTTCGGCTTCCCCTGGAGAGAGCGAGATTCTCCGCGCTGTAGAAGTC
ACCATTGTTGTGCACGACGACATCATTCCGTGGCGTTATCCAGCTAAGCGCGAACTGCAATTTGGAGAAT
GGCAGCGCAATGACATTCTTGCAGGTATCTTCGAGCCAGCCACGATCGACATTGATCTGGCTATCTTGCT
GACAAAAGCAAGAGAACATAGCGTTGCCTTGGTAGGTCCAGCGGCGGAGGAACTCTTTGATCCGGTTCCT
GAACAGGATCTATTTGAGGCGCTAAATGAAACCTTAACGCTATGGAACTCGCCGCCCGACTGGGCTGGCG
ATGAGCGAAATGTAGTGCTTACGTTGTCCCGCATTTGGTACAGCGCAGTAACCGGCAAAATCGCGCCGAA
GGATGTCGCTGCCGACTGGGCAATGGAGCGCCTGCCGGCCCAGTATCAGCCCGTCATACTTGAAGCTAGA
CAGGCTTATCTTGGACAAGAAGAAGATCGCTTGGCCTCGCGCGCAGATCAGTTGGAAGAATTTGTCCACT
ACGTGAAAGGCGAGATCACCAAGGTAGTCGGCAAATAACCCTCGAGCCACCCATGACCAAAATCCCTTAA
CGTGAGTTACGCGTCGTTCCACTGAGCGTCAGACCCCGTAGAAAAGATCAAAGGATCTTCTTGAGATCCT
TTTTTTCTGCGCGTAATCTGCTGCTTGCAAACAAAAAAACCACCGCTACCAGCGGTGGTTTGTTTGCCGG
ATCAAGAGCTACCAACTCTTTTTCCGAAGGTAACTGGCTTCAGCAGAGCGCAGATACCAAATACTGTTCT
TCTAGTGTAGCCGTAGTTAGGCCACCACTTCAAGAACTCTGTAGCACCGCCTACATACCTCGCTCTGCTA
ATCCTGTTACCAGTGGCTGCTGCCAGTGGCGATAAGTCGTGTCTTACCGGGTTGGACTCAAGACGATAGT
TACCGGATAAGGCGCAGCGGTCGGGCTGAACGGGGGGTTCGTGCACACAGCCCAGCTTGGAGCGAACGAC
CTACACCGAACTGAGATACCTACAGCGTGAGCTATGAGAAAGCGCCACGCTTCCCGAAGGGAGAAAGGCG
GACAGGTATCCGGTAAGCGGCAGGGTCGGAACAGGAGAGCGCACGAGGGAGCTTCCAGGGGGAAACGCCT
GGTATCTTTATAGTCCTGTCGGGTTTCGCCACCTCTGACTTGAGCGTCGATTTTTGTGATGCTCGTCAGG
GGGGCGGAGCCTATGGAAAAACGCCAGCAACGCGGCCTTTTTACGGTTCCTGGCCTTTTGCTGGCCTTTT
GCTCACATGTTCTTTCCTGCGTTATCCCCTGATTCTGTGGATAACCGTATTACCGCCTTTGAGTGAGCTG
ATACCGCTCGCCGCAGCCGAACGACCGAGCGCAGCGAGTCAGTGAGCGAGGAAGCGGAAGAGCGCCCAAT
ACGCAAACCGCCTCTCCCCGCGCGTTGGCCGATTCATTAATGCAGCTGGCACGACAGGTTTCCCGACTGG
AAAGCGGGCAGTGAGCGCAACGCAATTAATACGCGTACCGCTAGCCAGGAAGAGTTTGTAGAAACGCAAA
AAGGCCATCCGTCAGGATGGCCTTCTGCTTAGTTTGATGCCTGGCAGTTTATGGCGGGCGTCCTGCCCGC
CACCCTCCGGGCCGTTGCTTCACAACGTTCAAATCCGCTCCCGGCGGATTTGTCCTACTCAGGAGAGCGT
TCACCGACAAACAACAGATAAAACGAAAGGCCCAGTCTTCCGACTGAGCCTTTCGTTTTATTTGATGCCT
GGCAGTTCCCTACTCTCGCGTTAACGCTAGCATGGATGTTTTCCCAGTCACGACGTTGTAAAACGACGGC
CAGTCTTAAGCTCGGGCCCCAAATAATGATTTTATTTTGACTGATAGTGACCTGTTCGTTGCAACAAATT
GATGAGCAATGCTTTTTTATAATGCCAACTTTGTACAAAAAAGCAGAAGGGCCGTCAAGGCCAGGATCCA
TGGGATCCCCAATTCTACCCCTGCGCAAAATGCTGGGTATTGGCGGAGACAGGACAGAAAAATTAATACC
GGGAATGGAATTAAGCAACTGGCTCCCAGGTGGTACTTCTACTACACTGGAACTGGACCCGAAGCAGCAC
TCCCATTCCGGGCTGTTAAGGATGGCATCGTTTGGGTCCATGAAGATGGCGCCACTGATGCTCCTTCAAC
TTTTGGGACGCGGAACCCTAACAATGATTCAGCTATTGTTACACAATTCGCGCCCGGTACTAAGCTTCCT
AAAAACTTCCACATTGAGGGGACTGGAGGCAATAGTCAATCATCTTCAAGAGCCTCTAGCTCTTAATTAA
GACGCGATCGCGGCCTCATGGGCCCAGCTTTCTTGTACAAAGTTGGCATTATAAAAAATAATTGCTCATC
AATTTGTTGCAACGAACAGGTCACTATCAGTCAAAATAAAATCATTATTTGCCATCCAGCTGATATCCCC
TATAGTGAGTCGTATTACATGGTCATAGCTGTTTCCTGGCAGCTCTGGCCCGTGTCTCAAAATCTCTGAT
GTTACATTGCACAAGATAAAAATATATCATCATGCCTCCTCTAGACCAGCCAGGACAGAAATGCCTCGAC
TTCGCTGCTACCCAAGGTTGCCGGGTGACGCACACCGTGGAAACGGATGAAGGCACGAACCCAGTGGACA
TAAGCCTGTTCGGTTCGTAAGCTGTAATGCAAGTAGCGTATGCGCTCACGCAACTGGTCCAGAACCTTGA
CCGAACGCAGCGGTGGTAACGGCGCAGTGGCG
