Features (pLannotate 1.2.2; 12 found; start..end, strand, type, name):
    717..809     +  CDS            lacI (fragment): lac repressor; lacI; The lac repressor binds to the lac operator to inhibit transcription in E. coli. This inhibition can be relieved by adding lactose or isopropyl-β-D-thiogalactopyranoside (IPTG).
    864..891     -  terminator     rrnB T2 terminator: transcription terminator T2 from the E. coli rrnB gene
   1023..1066    +  terminator     rrnB T1 terminator: Escherichia coli rrnB; transcription terminator T1 from the E. coli rrnB gene
   1113..1149    -  CDS            lacZα (fragment): LacZα fragment of β-galactosidase; lacZ fragment
   1165..1261    +  protein_bind   attL1: mutant version of attL; recombination site for the Gateway® LR reaction LR Clonase™
   1284..1625    +  CDS            N (fragment): NCAP_MERS1 - Experimental evidence at protein level: Swiss-Prot protein existence level 1. Packages the positive strand viral genome RNA into a helical ribonucleocapsid (RNP) and plays a fundamental role during virion assembly through its interactions with the viral genome and membrane protein M. Plays an important role in enhancing the efficiency of subgenomic viral RNA transcription as well as viral replication. From Middle East respiratory syndrome-related coronavirus (isolate United Kingdom/H123990006/2012) (MERS-CoV) (Betacoronavirus England 1).
   1658..1756    -  protein_bind   attL2: mutant version of attL; recombination site for the Gateway® LR reaction LR Clonase™
   1774..1792    -  promoter       T7 promoter: promoter for bacteriophage T7 RNA polymerase
   1982..2005    +  promoter       Pc promoter (fragment): intI1 (promoter lies within the coding sequence); class 1 integron promoter
   2181..2237    +  CDS            GmR (fragment): gentamycin acetyltransferase; aacC1; confers resistance to gentamycin
   2244..3035    +  CDS            SmR: aminoglycoside adenylyltransferase (Murphy, 1985); aadA; confers resistance to spectinomycin and streptomycin
   3128..534     +  rep_origin     ori (across the origin): high-copy-number ColE1/pMB1/pBR322/pUC origin of replication
>Addgene plasmid #168834 | pEntry_MERS-CoV-ORF8b | analyzer sequence | sequence record 327231
CTACCAGCGGTGGTTTGTTTGCCGGATCAAGAGCTACCAACTCTTTTTCCGAAGGTAACTGGCTTCAGCA
GAGCGCAGATACCAAATACTGTCCTTCTAGTGTAGCCGTAGTTAGGCCACCACTTCAAGAACTCTGTAGC
ACCGCCTACATACCTCGCTCTGCTAATCCTGTTACCAGTGGCTGCTGCCAGTGGCGATAAGTCGTGTCTT
ACCGGGTTGGACTCAAGACGATAGTTACCGGATAAGGCGCAGCGGTCGGGCTGAACGGGGGGTTCGTGCA
CACAGCCCAGCTTGGAGCGAACGACCTACACCGAACTGAGATACCTACAGCGTGAGCATTGAGAAAGCGC
CACGCTTCCCGAAGGGAGAAAGGCGGACAGGTATCCGGTAAGCGGCAGGGTCGGAACAGGAGAGCGCACG
AGGGAGCTTCCAGGGGGAAACGCCTGGTATCTTTATAGTCCTGTCGGGTTTCGCCACCTCTGACTTGAGC
GTCGATTTTTGTGATGCTCGTCAGGGGGGCGGAGCCTATGGAAAAACGCCAGCAACGCGGCCTTTTTACG
GTTCCTGGCCTTTTGCTGGCCTTTTGCTCACATGTTCTTTCCTGCGTTATCCCCTGATTCTGTGGATAAC
CGTATTACCGCCTTTGAGTGAGCTGATACCGCTCGCCGCAGCCGAACGACCGAGCGCAGCGAGTCAGTGA
GCGAGGAAGCGGAAGAGCGCCCAATACGCAAACCGCCTCTCCCCGCGCGTTGGCCGATTCATTAATGCAG
CTGGCACGACAGGTTTCCCGACTGGAAAGCGGGCAGTGAGCGCAACGCAATTAATACGCGTACCGCTAGC
CAGGAAGAGTTTGTAGAAACGCAAAAAGGCCATCCGTCAGGATGGCCTTCTGCTTAGTTTGATGCCTGGC
AGTTTATGGCGGGCGTCCTGCCCGCCACCCTCCGGGCCGTTGCTTCACAACGTTCAAATCCGCTCCCGGC
GGATTTGTCCTACTCAGGAGAGCGTTCACCGACAAACAACAGATAAAACGAAAGGCCCAGTCTTCCGACT
GAGCCTTTCGTTTTATTTGATGCCTGGCAGTTCCCTACTCTCGCGTTAACGCTAGCATGGATGTTTTCCC
AGTCACGACGTTGTAAAACGACGGCCAGTCTTAAGCTCGGGCCCCAAATAATGATTTTATTTTGACTGAT
AGTGACCTGTTCGTTGCAACAAATTGATGAGCAATGCTTTTTTATAATGCCAACTTTGTACAAAAAAGCA
GAAGGGCCGTCAAGGCCAGGATCCATGGGATCCCCAATTCTACCCCTGCGCAAAATGCTGGGTATTGGCG
GAGACAGGACAGAAAAATTAATACCGGGAATGGAATTAAGCAACTGGCTCCCAGGTGGTACTTCTACTAC
ACTGGAACTGGACCCGAAGCAGCACTCCCATTCCGGGCTGTTAAGGATGGCATCGTTTGGGTCCATGAAG
ATGGCGCCACTGATGCTCCTTCAACTTTTGGGACGCGGAACCCTAACAATGATTCAGCTATTGTTACACA
ATTCGCGCCCGGTACTAAGCTTCCTAAAAACTTCCACATTGAGGGGACTGGAGGCAATAGTCAATCATCT
TCAAGAGCCTCTAGCTCTTAATTAAGACGCGATCGCGGCCTCATGGGCCCAGCTTTCTTGTACAAAGTTG
GCATTATAAAAAATAATTGCTCATCAATTTGTTGCAACGAACAGGTCACTATCAGTCAAAATAAAATCAT
TATTTGCCATCCAGCTGATATCCCCTATAGTGAGTCGTATTACATGGTCATAGCTGTTTCCTGGCAGCTC
TGGCCCGTGTCTCAAAATCTCTGATGTTACATTGCACAAGATAAAAATATATCATCATGCCTCCTCTAGA
CCAGCCAGGACAGAAATGCCTCGACTTCGCTGCTGCCCAAGGTTGCCGGGTGACGCACACCGTGGAAACG
GATGAAGGCACGAACCCAGTGGACATAAGCCTGTTCGGTTCGTAAGCTGTAATGCAAGTAGCGTATGCGC
TCACGCAACTGGTCCAGAACCTTGACCGAACGCAGCGGTGGTAACGGCGCAGTGGCGGTTTTCATGGCTT
GTTATGACTGTTTTTTTGGGGTACAGTCTATGCCTCGGGCATCCAAGCAGCAAGCGCGTTACGCCGTGGG
TCGATGTTTGATGTTATGGAGCAGCAACGATGTTACGCAGCAGGGCAGTCGCCCTAAAACAAAGTTAAAC
ATCATGAGGGAAGCGGTGATCGCCGAAGTATCGACTCAACTATCAGAGGTAGTTGGCGTCATCGAGCGCC
ATCTCGAACCGACGTTGCTGGCCGTACATTTGTACGGCTCCGCAGTGGATGGCGGCCTGAAGCCACACAG
TGATATTGATTTGCTGGTTACGGTGACCGTAAGGCTTGATGAAACAACGCGGCGAGCTTTGATCAACGAC
CTTTTGGAAACTTCGGCTTCCCCTGGAGAGAGCGAGATTCTCCGCGCTGTAGAAGTCACCATTGTTGTGC
ACGACGACATCATTCCGTGGCGTTATCCAGCTAAGCGCGAACTGCAATTTGGAGAATGGCAGCGCAATGA
CATTCTTGCAGGTATCTTCGAGCCAGCCACGATCGACATTGATCTGGCTATCTTGCTGACAAAAGCAAGA
GAACATAGCGTTGCCTTGGTAGGTCCAGCGGCGGAGGAACTCTTTGATCCGGTTCCTGAACAGGATCTAT
TTGAGGCGCTAAATGAAACCTTAACGCTATGGAACTCGCCGCCCGACTGGGCTGGCGATGAGCGAAATGT
AGTGCTTACGTTGTCCCGCATTTGGTACAGCGCAGTAACCGGCAAAATCGCGCCGAAGGATGTCGCTGCC
GACTGGGCAATGGAGCGCCTGCCGGCCCAGTATCAGCCCGTCATACTTGAAGCTAGACAGGCTTATCTTG
GACAAGAAGAAGATCGCTTGGCCTCGCGCGCAGATCAGTTGGAAGAATTTGTCCACTACGTGAAAGGCGA
GATCACCAAGGTAGTCGGCAAATAACCCTCGAGCCACCCATGACCAAAATCCCTTAACGTGAGTTACGCG
TCGTTCCACTGAGCGTCAGACCCCGTAGAAAAGATCAAAGGATCTTCTTGAGATCCTTTTTTTCTGCGCG
TAATCTGCTGCTTGCAAACAAAAAAACCACCG
