>Addgene plasmid #168834 | pEntry_MERS-CoV-ORF8b | depositor partial sequence | sequence record 327232 | gene-specific Insert sequence
CCAATTCTACCCCTGCGCAAAATGCTGGGTATTGGCGGAGACAGGACAGAAAAATTAATACCGGGAATGG
AATTAAGCAACTGGCTCCCAGGTGGTACTTCTACTACACTGGAACTGGACCCGAAGCAGCACTCCCATTC
CGGGCTGTTAAGGATGGCATCGTTTGGGTCCATGAAGATGGCGCCACTGATGCTCCTTCAACTTTTGGGA
CGCGGAACCCTAACAATGATTCAGCTATTGTTACACAATTCGCGCCCGGTACTAAGCTTCCTAAAAACTT
CCACATTGAGGGGACTGGAGGCAATAGTCAATCATCTTCAAGAGCCTCTAGCT
